>Addgene plasmid #41220 | TAL3046 | depositor partial sequence | sequence record 54859 | TAL3046 sequence 2430 bps
TCTAGAGCTAGCACCATGGACTACAAAGACCATGACGGTGATTATAAAGATCATGACATCGATTACAAGG
ATGACGATGACAAGATGGCCCCCAAGAAGAAGAGGAAGGTGGGCATTCACCGCGGGGTACCTATGGTGGA
CTTGAGGACACTCGGTTATTCGCAACAGCAACAGGAGAAAATCAAGCCTAAGGTCAGGAGCACCGTCGCG
CAACACCACGAGGCGCTTGTGGGGCATGGCTTCACTCATGCGCATATTGTCGCGCTTTCACAGCACCCTG
CGGCGCTTGGGACGGTGGCTGTCAAATACCAAGATATGATTGCGGCCCTGCCCGAAGCCACGCACGAGGC
AATTGTAGGGGTCGGTAAACAGTGGTCGGGAGCGCGAGCACTTGAGGCGCTGCTGACTGTGGCGGGTGAG
CTTAGGGGGCCTCCGCTCCAGCTCGACACCGGGCAGCTGCTGAAGATCGCGAAGAGAGGGGGAGTAACAG
CGGTAGAGGCAGTGCACGCCTGGCGCAATGCGCTCACCGGGGCCCCCTTGAACCTGACCCCAGACCAGGT
AGTCGCAATCGCGAACAATAATGGGGGAAAGCAAGCCCTGGAAACCGTGCAAAGGTTGTTGCCGGTCCTT
TGTCAAGACCACGGCCTTACACCGGAGCAAGTCGTGGCCATTGCAAGCAACATCGGTGGCAAACAGGCTC
TTGAGACGGTTCAGAGACTTCTCCCAGTTCTCTGTCAAGCCCACGGGCTGACTCCCGATCAAGTTGTAGC
GATTGCGTCGAACATTGGAGGGAAACAAGCATTGGAGACTGTCCAACGGCTCCTTCCCGTGTTGTGTCAA
GCCCACGGTTTGACGCCTGCACAAGTGGTCGCCATCGCCAGCCATGATGGCGGTAAGCAGGCGCTGGAAA
CAGTACAGCGCCTGCTGCCTGTACTGTGCCAGGATCATGGACTGACCCCAGACCAGGTAGTCGCAATCGC
GTCACATGACGGGGGAAAGCAAGCCCTGGAAACCGTGCAAAGGTTGTTGCCGGTCCTTTGTCAAGACCAC
GGCCTTACACCGGAGCAAGTCGTGGCCATTGCAAGCAACATCGGTGGCAAACAGGCTCTTGAGACGGTTC
AGAGACTTCTCCCAGTTCTCTGTCAAGCCCACGGGCTGACTCCCGATCAAGTTGTAGCGATTGCGTCCAA
CGGTGGAGGGAAACAAGCATTGGAGACTGTCCAACGGCTCCTTCCCGTGTTGTGTCAAGCCCACGGTTTG
ACGCCTGCACAAGTGGTCGCCATCGCCAACAACAACGGCGGTAAGCAGGCGCTGGAAACAGTACAGCGCC
TGCTGCCTGTACTGTGCCAGGATCATGGACTGACCCCAGACCAGGTAGTCGCAATCGCGAACAATAATGG
GGGAAAGCAAGCCCTGGAAACCGTGCAAAGGTTGTTGCCGGTCCTTTGTCAAGACCACGGCCTTACACCG
GAGCAAGTCGTGGCCATTGCAAGCAATGGGGGTGGCAAACAGGCTCTTGAGACGGTTCAGAGACTTCTCC
CAGTTCTCTGTCAAGCCCACGGGCTGACTCCCGATCAAGTTGTAGCGATTGCGTCCAACGGTGGAGGGAA
ACAAGCATTGGAGACTGTCCAACGGCTCCTTCCCGTGTTGTGTCAAGCCCACGGTTTGACGCCTGCACAA
GTGGTCGCCATCGCCAGCCATGATGGCGGTAAGCAGGCGCTGGAAACAGTACAGCGCCTGCTGCCTGTAC
TGTGCCAGGATCATGGACTGACCCCAGACCAGGTAGTCGCAATCGCGTCAAACGGAGGGGGAAAGCAAGC
CCTGGAAACCGTGCAAAGGTTGTTGCCGGTCCTTTGTCAAGACCACGGCCTTACACCGGAGCAAGTCGTG
GCCATTGCAAATAATAACGGTGGCAAACAGGCTCTTGAGACGGTTCAGAGACTTCTCCCAGTTCTCTGTC
AAGCCCACGGGCTGACTCCCGATCAAGTTGTAGCGATTGCGTCGCATGACGGAGGGAAACAAGCATTGGA
GACTGTCCAACGGCTCCTTCCCGTGTTGTGTCAAGCCCACGGTTTGACGCCTGCACAAGTGGTCGCCATC
GCCTCGAATGGCGGCGGTAAGCAGGCGCTGGAAACAGTACAGCGCCTGCTGCCTGTACTGTGCCAGGATC
ATGGACTGACACCCGAACAGGTGGTCGCCATTGCTAATAATAACGGAGGACGGCCAGCCTTGGAGTCCAT
CGTAGCCCAATTGTCCAGGCCCGATCCCGCGTTGGCTGCGTTAACGAATGACCATCTGGTGGCGTTGGCA
TGTCTTGGTGGACGACCCGCGCTCGATGCAGTCAAAAAGGGTCTGCCTCATGCTCCCGCATTGATCAAAA
GAACCAACCGGCGGATTCCCGAGAGAACTTCCCATCGAGTCGCGGGATCC
