>Addgene plasmid #41220 | TAL3046 | addgene partial sequence | sequence record 56025 | JDS-TALEN-F 5'-TAGGGGTCGGTAAACAGTGG-3'
TGCTGACTGTGGCGGGTGAGCTTAGGGGGCCTCCGCTCCAGCTCGACACCGGGCAGCTGCTGAAGATCGC
GAAGAGAGGGGGAGTAACAGCGGTAGAGGCAGTGCACGCCTGGCGCAATGCGCTCACCGGGGCCCCCTTG
AACCTGACCCCAGACCAGGTAGTCGCAATCGCGAACAATAATGGGGGAAAGCAAGCCCTGGAAACCGTGC
AAAGGTTGTTGCCGGTCCTTTGTCAAGACCACGGCCTTACACCGGAGCAAGTCGTGGCCATTGCAAGCAA
CATCGGTGGCAAACAGGCTCTTGAGACGGTTCAGAGACTTCTCCCAGTTCTCTGTCAAGCCCACGGGCTG
ACTCCCGATCAAGTTGTAGCGATTGCGTCGAACATTGGAGGGAAACAAGCATTGGAGACTGTCCAACGGC
TCCTTCCCGTGTTGTGTCAAGCCCACGGTTTGACGCCTGCACAAGTGGTCGCCATCGCCAGCCATGATGG
CGGTAAGCAGGCGCTGGAAACAGTACAGCGCCTGCTGCCTGTACTGTGCCAGGATCATGGACTGACCCCA
GACCAGGTAGTCGCAATCGCGTCACATGACGGGGGAAAGCAAGCCCTGGAAACCGTGCAAAGGTTGTTGC
CGGTCCTTTGTCAAGACCACGGCCTTACACCGGAGCAAGTCGTGGCCATTGCAAGCAACATCGGTGGCAA
ACAGGCTCTTGAGACGGTTCAGAGACTTCTCCCAGTTCTCTGTCAAGCCCACGGGCTGACTCCCGATCAA
GTTGTAGCGATTGCGTCCAACGGTGGAGGGAAACAAGCATTGGAGACTGTCCAACGGCTCCTTCCCGTGT
TGTGTCAAGCCCACGGTTTGACGCCTGCACAAGTGGTCGCCATCGCC
