[The description below was written by a language model from this plasmid's Addgene catalogue record.]
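Description:
TAL3046 is a TALEN expression plasmid encoding the left-hand monomer of a nuclease pair designed against the zebrafish (D. rerio) gene cited4a. It is built on the JDS74 backbone, a roughly 6.4 kb TALEN framework vector classed as mammalian expression with a T7 promoter. The backbone supplies an N-terminal 3X FLAG tag and a C-terminal wild-type FokI nuclease domain. The approximately 1.6 kb insert is an engineered TAL effector repeat array rather than cited4a coding sequence. It was placed between these backbone elements by restriction cloning that destroyed the flanking sites, giving a single open reading frame of FLAG tag, TALE DNA-binding domain and FokI. The plasmid is maintained at high copy in E. coli under ampicillin selection; no feature table is provided, so the origin of replication and other backbone details are not stated in the record.

Expression is driven by a CMV promoter for use in cultured cells. The T7 designation indicates the coding sequence can also be transcribed in vitro, which would typically provide mRNA for injection into zebrafish embryos. Listing of a BGH reverse sequencing primer suggests a BGH polyadenylation region downstream of the open reading frame. Because FokI cleaves only as a dimer, this left monomer has to be used together with a matching right-hand TALEN that binds the opposite strand across a spacer. The resulting double-strand break is repaired by error-prone end joining, producing insertions or deletions that disrupt cited4a. The associated work concerns targeted gene disruption in somatic zebrafish cells, and the insert name suggests the plasmid belongs to a set of TALENs made for the zebrafish community.
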