Addgene plasmid #41220: TAL3046
Depositing lab: Keith Joung. Depositing organization: Massachusetts General Hospital. Publication: Targeted gene disruption in somatic zebrafish cells using engineered TALENs. Sander JD, Cade L, Khayter C, Reyon D, Peterson RT, Joung JK, Yeh JR. Nat Biotechnol. 2011 Aug 5;29(8):697-8. doi: 10.1038/nbt.1934. PubMed 21822241.
Backbone
  Vector backbone: JDS74
  Backbone manufacturer: Addgene plasmid #32288
  Backbone size w/o insert (bp): 6447
  Vector type: Mammalian Expression ; T7
Growth in bacteria
  Bacterial resistance: Ampicillin, 100 μg/mL
  Growth temperature: 37°C
  Growth strain: XL1 Blue
  Copy number: High Copy
Gene/Insert
  Gene/Insert name: ZebrafishCommunity-cited4a-Left (alt name: cited4a)
  Species: D. rerio (zebrafish)
  Insert size (bp): 1640
  Entrez Gene: cited4a (a.k.a. si:dkey-218l8.1, wu:fj77b06, wu:fk59f02, zgc:153140)
  Promoter: CMV
  Tag / fusion protein: 3X Flag (N terminal on backbone); WT FOKI (C terminal on backbone)
  Cloning method: Restriction Enzyme; 5′ cloning site N/A (destroyed during cloning); 3′ cloning site N/A (destroyed during cloning)
  Sequencing primers: 5′ CMV-F; 3′ BGH-rev
Terms and licenses: Academic/Nonprofit Terms; Industry Terms: Not Available to Industry
Depositor comments: Target binding site: TGAACCATGGTTCTGCTG It is strongly recommended that users perform a diagnostic digest to verify this plasmid prior to use. For example, a double digest of the plasmid with BamHI and KpnI should result in two bands at 2.3kb and 5.8kb.
How to cite: TAL3046 was a gift from Keith Joung (Addgene plasmid # 41220 ; http://n2t.net/addgene:41220 ; RRID:Addgene_41220)
